Addgene plasmid #201987: pcDNA3.1-PDGFRA-V5/HIS
Purpose: expression of human PDGFRA receptor tyrosine kinase in mammalian cells
Depositing lab: Pavel Krejčí. Publication: One reporter for in-cell activity profiling of majority of protein kinase oncogenes. Gudernova I, Foldynova-Trantirkova S, Ghannamova BE, Fafilek B, Varecha M, Balek L, Hruba E, Jonatova L, Jelinkova I, Kunova Bosakova M, Trantirek L, Mayer J, Krejci P. Elife. 2017 Feb 15;6. pii: e21536. doi: 10.7554/eLife.21536. PubMed 28199182.
Backbone
  Vector backbone: pcDNA3.1-V5/His
  Backbone manufacturer: Invitrogen
  Vector type: Mammalian Expression
Growth in bacteria
  Bacterial resistance: Ampicillin, 100 μg/mL
  Growth temperature: 37°C
  Growth strain: DH5alpha
  Copy number: High Copy
Gene/Insert
  Gene/Insert name: PDGFRA receptor tyrosine kinase
  Species: H. sapiens (human)
  Entrez Gene: PDGFRA (a.k.a. CD140A, PDGFR-2, PDGFR2)
  Promoter: CMV
  Tag / fusion protein: V5, 6xHis (C terminal on backbone)
  Cloning method: TOPO Cloning
Terms and licenses: Academic/Nonprofit Terms; Industry Terms: Not Available to Industry
How to cite: pcDNA3.1-PDGFRA-V5/HIS was a gift from Pavel Krejčí (Addgene plasmid # 201987 ; http://n2t.net/addgene:201987 ; RRID:Addgene_201987)
