[The description below was written by a language model from this plasmid's Addgene catalogue record and pLannotate feature annotations shown in this document.]
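Description:
pcDNA3.1-PDGFRA-V5/HIS is a mammalian expression plasmid built on the Invitrogen pcDNA3.1-V5/His backbone, into which the human PDGFRA coding sequence was inserted by TOPO cloning. The sequenced record is 8,780 nt. In bacteria it is maintained at high copy through a ColE1/pUC-type origin and selected with ampicillin via the β-lactamase gene and its native promoter. An f1 origin is also present, which allows production of single-stranded DNA, along with small remnants of lac regulatory sequence and a pBR322 bom fragment that are carried over from the backbone.

The payload is the PDGFRA open reading frame, encoding the platelet-derived growth factor receptor alpha, a cell-surface receptor tyrosine kinase. It is driven by the human cytomegalovirus immediate early enhancer and promoter and terminated by the bovine growth hormone polyadenylation signal. A T7 promoter lies just upstream of the insert and can serve for in vitro transcription or as a sequencing primer site. The receptor is fused at its C terminus to backbone-encoded V5 and 6xHis tags for immunodetection and affinity capture. The feature table annotates the V5 epitope but does not call the His tag separately, although the catalogue entry lists it. A second cassette, with the SV40 early promoter driving the neomycin phosphotransferase gene and ending in an SV40 poly(A) signal, permits G418 selection of stably transfected mammalian cells. The short HIV-1 LTR, ble and lacI fragment calls are most likely incidental matches from automated annotation rather than functional elements.

The stated purpose is expression of human PDGFRA in mammalian cells, and the associated publication concerns reporter-based in-cell activity profiling of protein kinase oncogenes.
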