Features (pLannotate 1.2.2; 21 found; start..end, strand, type, name):
     22..74      -  misc_feature   bom (fragment): basis of mobility region from pBR322
    229..608     +  enhancer       CMV enhancer: human cytomegalovirus immediate early enhancer
    609..812     +  promoter       CMV promoter: human cytomegalovirus (CMV) immediate early promoter
    808..841     +  LTR            5' LTR (truncated) (fragment): truncated 5' long terminal repeat (LTR) from HIV-1
    857..875     +  promoter       T7 promoter: promoter for bacteriophage T7 RNA polymerase
    933..4199    +  CDS            PDGFRA: PGFRA_HUMAN - Also known as PDGFR2, RHEPDGFRA. Experimental evidence at protein level: Swiss-Prot protein existence level 1. Tyrosine-protein kinase that acts as a cell-surface receptor for PDGFA, PDGFB and PDGFC and plays an essential role in the regulation of embryonic development, cell proliferation, survival and chemotaxis. Depending on the context, promotes or inhibits cell proliferation and cell migration. Plays an important role in the differentiation of bone marrow-derived mesenchymal stem cells. Required for normal skeleton development and cephalic closure during embryonic development
   4272..4313    +  CDS            V5 tag: epitope tag from simian virus 5
   4369..4593    +  polyA_signal   bGH poly(A) signal: bovine growth hormone polyadenylation signal
   4597..4618    +  promoter       SV40 promoter (fragment): SV40 enhancer and early promoter
   4639..5067    +  rep_origin     f1 ori (sequence partly withheld): f1 bacteriophage origin of replication; arrow indicates direction of (+) strand synthesis
   5081..5410    +  promoter       SV40 promoter: SV40 enhancer and early promoter
   5477..6268    +  CDS            neo: KKA2_KLEPN - Also known as kan, nptII. Experimental evidence at protein level: Swiss-Prot protein existence level 1. Resistance to kanamycin, neomycin, paromomycin, ribostamycin, butirosin and gentamicin B. From Klebsiella pneumoniae.
   6294..6452    +  CDS            ble (fragment): BLE_KLEPN - Experimental evidence at protein level: Swiss-Prot protein existence level 1. Binding protein with a strong affinity to the bleomycin family of antibiotics. Binds to CL990; an antimitotic-antibiotic compound. From Klebsiella pneumoniae.
   6447..6568    +  polyA_signal   SV40 poly(A) signal: SV40 polyadenylation signal
   6641..6657    -  protein_bind   lac operator: The lac repressor binds to the lac operator to inhibit transcription in E. coli. This inhibition can be relieved by adding lactose or isopropyl-β-D-thiogalactopyranoside (IPTG). lac repressor encoded by lacI
   6665..6695    -  promoter       lac promoter: promoter for the E. coli lac operon
   6710..6731    -  protein_bind   CAP binding site: CAP binding activates transcription in the presence of cAMP. E. coli catabolite activator protein
   6744..6836    -  CDS            lacI (fragment): lac repressor; lacI; The lac repressor binds to the lac operator to inhibit transcription in E. coli. This inhibition can be relieved by adding lactose or isopropyl-β-D-thiogalactopyranoside (IPTG).
   7019..7607    -  rep_origin     ori: high-copy-number ColE1/pMB1/pBR322/pUC origin of replication
   7778..8638    -  CDS            AmpR: β-lactamase; bla; confers resistance to ampicillin, carbenicillin, and related antibiotics
   8639..8743    -  promoter       AmpR promoter: bla
>Addgene plasmid #201987 | pcDNA3.1-PDGFRA-V5/HIS | addgene full sequence | sequence record 396816 | Addgene NGS Result
TCGGGAGATCTCCCGATCCCCTATGGTGCACTCTCAGTACAATCTGCTCTGATGCCGCATAGTTAAGCCA
GTATCTGCTCCCTGCTTGTGTGTTGGAGGTCGCTGAGTAGTGCGCGAGCAAAATTTAAGCTACAACAAGG
CAAGGCTTGACCGACAATTGCATGAAGAATCTGCTTAGGGTTAGGCGTTTTGCGCTGCTTCGCGATGTAC
GGGCCAGATATACGCGTTGACATTGATTATTGACTAGTTATTAATAGTAATCAATTACGGGGTCATTAGT
TCATAGCCCATATATGGAGTTCCGCGTTACATAACTTACGGTAAATGGCCCGCCTGGCTGACCGCCCAAC
GACCCCCGCCCATTGACGTCAATAATGACGTATGTTCCCATAGTAACGCCAATAGGGACTTTCCATTGAC
GTCAATGGGTGGAGTATTTACGGTAAACTGCCCACTTGGCAGTACATCAAGTGTATCATATGCCAAGTAC
GCCCCCTATTGACGTCAATGACGGTAAATGGCCCGCCTGGCATTATGCCCAGTACATGACCTTATGGGAC
TTTCCTACTTGGCAGTACATCTACGTATTAGTCATCGCTATTACCATGGTGATGCGGTTTTGGCAGTACA
TCAATGGGCGTGGATAGCGGTTTGACTCACGGGGATTTCCAAGTCTCCACCCCATTGACGTCAATGGGAG
TTTGTTTTGGCACCAAAATCAACGGGACTTTCCAAAATGTCGTAACAACTCCGCCCCATTGACGCAAATG
GGCGGTAGGCGTGTACGGTGGGAGGTCTATATAAGCAGAGCTCTCTGGCTAACTAGAGAACCCACTGCTT
ACTGGCTTATCGAAATTAATACGACTCACTATAGGGAGACCCAAGCTGGCTAGTTAAGCTTGGTACCGAG
CTCGGATCCAGTACCCTTCACCATGGGGACTTCCCATCCGGCGTTCCTGGTCTTAGGCTGTCTTCTCACA
GGGCTGAGCCTAATCCTCTGCCAGCTTTCATTACCCTCTATCCTTCCAAATGAAAATGAAAAGGTTGTGC
AGCTGAATTCATCCTTTTCTCTGAGATGCTTTGGGGAGAGTGAAGTGAGCTGGCAGTACCCCATGTCTGA
AGAAGAGAGCTCCGATGTGGAAATCAGAAATGAAGAAAACAACAGCGGCCTTTTTGTGACGGTCTTGGAA
GTGAGCAGTGCCTCGGCGGCCCACACAGGGTTGTACACTTGCTATTACAACCACACTCAGACAGAAGAGA
ATGAGCTTGAAGGCAGGCACATTTACATCTATGTGCCAGACCCAGATGTAGCCTTTGTACCTCTAGGAAT
GACGGATTATTTAGTCATCGTGGAGGATGATGATTCTGCCATTATACCTTGTCGCACAACTGATCCCGAG
ACTCCTGTAACCTTACACAACAGTGAGGGGGTGGTACCTGCCTCCTACGACAGCAGACAGGGCTTTAATG
GGACCTTCACTGTAGGGCCCTATATCTGTGAGGCCACCGTCAAAGGAAAGAAGTTCCAGACCATCCCATT
TAATGTTTATGCTTTAAAAGCAACATCAGAGCTGGATCTAGAAATGGAAGCTCTTAAAACCGTGTATAAG
TCAGGGGAAACGATTGTGGTCACCTGTGCTGTTTTTAACAATGAGGTGGTTGACCTTCAATGGACTTACC
CTGGAGAAGTGAAAGGCAAAGGCATCACAATGCTGGAAGAAATCAAAGTCCCATCCATCAAATTGGTGTA
CACTTTGACGGTCCCCGAGGCCACGGTGAAAGACAGTGGAGATTACGAATGTGCTGCCCGCCAGGCTACC
AGGGAGGTCAAAGAAATGAAGAAAGTCACTATTTCTGTCCATGAGAAAGGTTTCATTGAAATCAAACCCA
CCTTCAGCCAGTTGGAAGCTGTCAACCTGCATGAAGTCAAACATTTTGTTGTAGAGGTGCGGGCCTACCC
ACCTCCCAGGATATCCTGGCTGAAAAACAATCTGACTCTGATTGAAAATCTCACTGAGATCACCACTGAT
GTGGAAAAGATTCAGGAAATAAGGTATCGAAGCAAATTAAAGCTGATCCGTGCTAAGGAAGAAGACAGTG
GCCATTATACTATTGTAGCTCAAAATGAAGATGCTGTGAAGAGCTATACTTTTGAACTGTTAACTCAAGT
TCCTTCATCCATTCTGGACTTGGTCGATGATCACCATGGCTCAACTGGGGGACAGACGGTGAGGTGCACA
GCTGAAGGCACGCCGCTTCCTGATATTGAGTGGATGATATGCAAAGATATTAAGAAATGTAATAATGAAA
CTTCCTGGACTATTTTGGCCAACAATGTCTCAAACATCATCACGGAGATCCACTCCCGAGACAGGAGTAC
CGTGGAGGGCCGTGTGACTTTCGCCAAAGTGGAGGAGACCATCGCCGTGCGATGCCTGGCTAAGAATCTC
CTTGGAGCTGAGAACCGAGAGCTGAAGCTGGTGGCTCCCACCCTGCGTTCTGAACTCACGGTGGCTGCTG
CAGTCCTGGTGCTGTTGGTGATTGTGATCATCTCACTTATTGTCCTGGTTGTCATTTGGAAACAGAAACC
GAGGTATGAAATTCGCTGGAGGGTCATTGAATCAATCAGCCCGGATGGACATGAATATATTTATGTGGAC
CCGATGCAGCTGCCTTATGACTCAAGATGGGAGTTTCCAAGAGATGGACTAGTGCTTGGTCGGGTCTTGG
GGTCTGGAGCGTTTGGGAAGGTGGTTGAAGGAACAGCCTATGGATTAAGCCGGTCCCAACCTGTCATGAA
AGTTGCAGTGAAGATGCTAAAACCCACGGCCAGATCCAGTGAAAAACAAGCTCTCATGTCTGAACTGAAG
ATAATGACTCACCTGGGGCCACATTTGAACATTGTAAACTTGCTGGGAGCCTGCACCAAGTCAGGCCCCA
TTTACATCATCACAGAGTATTGCTTCTATGGAGATTTGGTCAACTATTTGCATAAGAATAGGGATAGCTT
CCTGAGCCACCACCCAGAGAAGCCAAAGAAAGAGCTGGATATCTTTGGATTGAACCCTGCTGATGAAAGC
ACACGGAGCTATGTTATTTTATCTTTTGAAAACAATGGTGACTACATGGACATGAAGCAGGCTGATACTA
CACAGTATGTCCCCATGCTAGAAAGGAAAGAGGTTTCTAAATATTCCGACATCCAGAGATCACTCTATGA
TCGTCCAGCCTCATATAAGAAGAAATCTATGTTAGACTCAGAAGTCAAAAACCTCCTTTCAGATGATAAC
TCAGAAGGCCTTACTTTATTGGATTTGTTGAGCTTCACCTATCAAGTTGCCCGAGGAATGGAGTTTTTGG
CTTCAAAAAATTGTGTCCACCGTGATCTGGCTGCTCGCAACGTCCTCCTGGCACAAGGAAAAATTGTGAA
GATCTGTGACTTTGGCCTGGCCAGAGACATCATGCATGATTCGAACTATGTGTCGAAAGGCAGTACCTTT
CTGCCCGTGAAGTGGATGGCTCCTGAGAGCATCTTTGACAACCTCTACACCACACTGAGTGATGTCTGGT
CTTATGGCATTCTGCTCTGGGAGATCTTTTCCCTTGGTGGCACCCCTTACCCCGGCATGATGGTGGATTC
TACTTTCTACAATAAGATCAAGAGTGGGTACCGGATGGCCAAGCCTGACCACGCTACCAGTGAAGTCTAC
GAGATCATGGTGAAATGCTGGAACAGTGAGCCGGAGAAGAGACCCTCCTTTTACCACCTGAGTGAGATTG
TGGAGAATCTGCTGCCTGGACAATATAAAAAGAGTTATGAAAAAATTCACCTGGACTTCCTGAAGAGTGA
CCATCCTGCTGTGGCACGCATGCGTGTGGACTCAGACAATGCATACATTGGTGTCACCTACAAAAACGAG
GAAGACAAGCTGAAGGACTGGGAGGGTGGTCTGGATGAGCAGAGACTGAGCGCTGACAGTGGCTACATCA
TTCCTCTGCCTGACATTGACCCTGTCCCTGAGGAGGAGGACCTGGGCAAGAGGAACAGACACAGCTCGCA
GACCTCTGAAGAGAGTGCCATTGAGACGGGTTCCAGCAGTTCCACCTTCATCAAGAGAGAGGACGAGACC
ATTGAAGACATCGACATGATGGACGACATCGGCATAGACTCTTCAGACCTGGTGGAAGACAGCTTTCTTA
AGGGTCAAGACAATTCTGCAGATATCCAGCACAGTGGCGGCCGCTCGAGTCTAGAGGGCCCGCGGTTCGA
AGGTAAGCCTATCCCTAACCCTCTCCTCGGTCTCGATTCTACGCGTACCGGTCATCATCACCATCACCAT
TGAGTTTAAACCCGCTGATCAGCCTCGACTGTGCCTTCTAGTTGCCAGCCATCTGTTGTTTGCCCCTCCC
CCGTGCCTTCCTTGACCCTGGAAGGTGCCACTCCCACTGTCCTTTCCTAATAAAATGAGGAAATTGCATC
GCATTGTCTGAGTAGGTGTCATTCTATTCTGGGGGGTGGGGTGGGGCAGGACAGCAAGGGGGAGGATTGG
GAAGACAATAGCAGGCATGCTGGGGATGCGGTGGGCTCTATGGCTTCTGAGGCGGAAAGAACCAGCTGGG
GCTCTAGGGGGTATCCCC
[124 nt withheld, positions 4639-4762]
C
[91 nt withheld, positions 4764-4854]
A
[49 nt withheld, positions 4856-4904]
CCTTTGACGTTGGAGTCCACGTTCTTT
[37 nt withheld, positions 4932-4968]
ACCCTATCTCGGTCTATTCTTTTGATTTATAAGGGATTTTGCCGATTTCGGCCTATTGGTTAAAAAATGA
GCTGATTTAACAAAAATTTAACGCGAATTAATTCTGTGGAATGTGTGTCAGTTAGGGTGTGGAAAGTCCC
CAGGCTCCCCAGCAGGCAGAAGTATGCAAAGCATGCATCTCAATTAGTCAGCAACCAGGTGTGGAAAGTC
CCCAGGCTCCCCAGCAGGCAGAAGTATGCAAAGCATGCATCTCAATTAGTCAGCAACCATAGTCCCGCCC
CTAACTCCGCCCATCCCGCCCCTAACTCCGCCCAGTTCCGCCCATTCTCCGCCCCATGGCTGACTAATTT
TTTTTATTTATGCAGAGGCCGAGGCCGCCTCTGCCTCTGAGCTATTCCAGAAGTAGTGAGGAGGCTTTTT
TGGAGGCCTAGGCTTTTGCAAAAAGCTCCCGGGAGCTTGTATATCCATTTTCGGATCTGATCAAGAGACA
GGATGAGGATCGTTTCGCATGATTGAACAAGATGGATTGCACGCAGGTTCTCCGGCCGCTTGGGTGGAGA
GGCTATTCGGCTATGACTGGGCACAACAGACAATCGGCTGCTCTGATGCCGCCGTGTTCCGGCTGTCAGC
GCAGGGGCGCCCGGTTCTTTTTGTCAAGACCGACCTGTCCGGTGCCCTGAATGAACTGCAGGACGAGGCA
GCGCGGCTATCGTGGCTGGCCACGACGGGCGTTCCTTGCGCAGCTGTGCTCGACGTTGTCACTGAAGCGG
GAAGGGACTGGCTGCTATTGGGCGAAGTGCCGGGGCAGGATCTCCTGTCATCTCACCTTGCTCCTGCCGA
GAAAGTATCCATCATGGCTGATGCAATGCGGCGGCTGCATACGCTTGATCCGGCTACCTGCCCATTCGAC
CACCAAGCGAAACATCGCATCGAGCGAGCACGTACTCGGATGGAAGCCGGTCTTGTCGATCAGGATGATC
TGGACGAAGAGCATCAGGGGCTCGCGCCAGCCGAACTGTTCGCCAGGCTCAAGGCGCGCATGCCCGACGG
CGAGGATCTCGTCGTGACCCATGGCGATGCCTGCTTGCCGAATATCATGGTGGAAAATGGCCGCTTTTCT
GGATTCATCGACTGTGGCCGGCTGGGTGTGGCGGACCGCTATCAGGACATAGCGTTGGCTACCCGTGATA
TTGCTGAAGAGCTTGGCGGCGAATGGGCTGACCGCTTCCTCGTGCTTTACGGTATCGCCGCTCCCGATTC
GCAGCGCATCGCCTTCTATCGCCTTCTTGACGAGTTCTTCTGAGCGGGACTCTGGGGTTCGCGAAATGAC
CGACCAAGCGACGCCCAACCTGCCATCACGAGATTTCGATTCCACCGCCGCCTTCTATGAAAGGTTGGGC
TTCGGAATCGTTTTCCGGGACGCCGGCTGGATGATCCTCCAGCGCGGGGATCTCATGCTGGAGTTCTTCG
CCCACCCCAACTTGTTTATTGCAGCTTATAATGGTTACAAATAAAGCAATAGCATCACAAATTTCACAAA
TAAAGCATTTTTTTCACTGCATTCTAGTTGTGGTTTGTCCAAACTCATCAATGTATCTTATCATGTCTGT
ATACCGTCGACCTCTAGCTAGAGCTTGGCGTAATCATGGTCATAGCTGTTTCCTGTGTGAAATTGTTATC
CGCTCACAATTCCACACAACATACGAGCCGGAAGCATAAAGTGTAAAGCCTGGGGTGCCTAATGAGTGAG
CTAACTCACATTAATTGCGTTGCGCTCACTGCCCGCTTTCCAGTCGGGAAACCTGTCGTGCCAGCTGCAT
TAATGAATCGGCCAACGCGCGGGGAGAGGCGGTTTGCGTATTGGGCGCTCTTCCGCTTCCTCGCTCACTG
ACTCGCTGCGCTCGGTCGTTCGGCTGCGGCGAGCGGTATCAGCTCACTCAAAGGCGGTAATACGGTTATC
CACAGAATCAGGGGATAACGCAGGAAAGAACATGTGAGCAAAAGGCCAGCAAAAGGCCAGGAACCGTAAA
AAGGCCGCGTTGCTGGCGTTTTTCCATAGGCTCCGCCCCCCTGACGAGCATCACAAAAATCGACGCTCAA
GTCAGAGGTGGCGAAACCCGACAGGACTATAAAGATACCAGGCGTTTCCCCCTGGAAGCTCCCTCGTGCG
CTCTCCTGTTCCGACCCTGCCGCTTACCGGATACCTGTCCGCCTTTCTCCCTTCGGGAAGCGTGGCGCTT
TCTCATAGCTCACGCTGTAGGTATCTCAGTTCGGTGTAGGTCGTTCGCTCCAAGCTGGGCTGTGTGCACG
AACCCCCCGTTCAGCCCGACCGCTGCGCCTTATCCGGTAACTATCGTCTTGAGTCCAACCCGGTAAGACA
CGACTTATCGCCACTGGCAGCAGCCACTGGTAACAGGATTAGCAGAGCGAGGTATGTAGGCGGTGCTACA
GAGTTCTTGAAGTGGTGGCCTAACTACGGCTACACTAGAAGAACAGTATTTGGTATCTGCGCTCTGCTGA
AGCCAGTTACCTTCGGAAAAAGAGTTGGTAGCTCTTGATCCGGCAAACAAACCACCGCTGGTAGCGGTGG
TTTTTTTGTTTGCAAGCAGCAGATTACGCGCAGAAAAAAAGGATCTCAAGAAGATCCTTTGATCTTTTCT
ACGGGGTCTGACGCTCAGTGGAACGAAAACTCACGTTAAGGGATTTTGGTCATGAGATTATCAAAAAGGA
TCTTCACCTAGATCCTTTTAAATTAAAAATGAAGTTTTAAATCAATCTAAAGTATATATGAGTAAACTTG
GTCTGACAGTTACCAATGCTTAATCAGTGAGGCACCTATCTCAGCGATCTGTCTATTTCGTTCATCCATA
GTTGCCTGACTCCCCGTCGTGTAGATAACTACGATACGGGAGGGCTTACCATCTGGCCCCAGTGCTGCAA
TGATACCGCGAGACCCACGCTCACCGGCTCCAGATTTATCAGCAATAAACCAGCCAGCCGGAAGGGCCGA
GCGCAGAAGTGGTCCTGCAACTTTATCCGCCTCCATCCAGTCTATTAATTGTTGCCGGGAAGCTAGAGTA
AGTAGTTCGCCAGTTAATAGTTTGCGCAACGTTGTTGCCATTGCTACAGGCATCGTGGTGTCACGCTCGT
CGTTTGGTATGGCTTCATTCAGCTCCGGTTCCCAACGATCAAGGCGAGTTACATGATCCCCCATGTTGTG
CAAAAAAGCGGTTAGCTCCTTCGGTCCTCCGATCGTTGTCAGAAGTAAGTTGGCCGCAGTGTTATCACTC
ATGGTTATGGCAGCACTGCATAATTCTCTTACTGTCATGCCATCCGTAAGATGCTTTTCTGTGACTGGTG
AGTACTCAACCAAGTCATTCTGAGAATAGTGTATGCGGCGACCGAGTTGCTCTTGCCCGGCGTCAATACG
GGATAATACCGCGCCACATAGCAGAACTTTAAAAGTGCTCATCATTGGAAAACGTTCTTCGGGGCGAAAA
CTCTCAAGGATCTTACCGCTGTTGAGATCCAGTTCGATGTAACCCACTCGTGCACCCAACTGATCTTCAG
CATCTTTTACTTTCACCAGCGTTTCTGGGTGAGCAAAAACAGGAAGGCAAAATGCCGCAAAAAAGGGAAT
AAGGGCGACACGGAAATGTTGAATACTCATACTCTTCCTTTTTCAATATTATTGAAGCATTTATCAGGGT
TATTGTCTCATGAGCGGATACATATTTGAATGTATTTAGAAAAATAAACAAATAGGGGTTCCGCGCACAT
TTCCCCGAAAAGTGCCACCTGACGTCGACGGA
